Addgene plasmid #126766: B-HeFSpCas9
Purpose: Expression plasmid for human codon-opt. increased fidelity Blackjack-HeFSpCas9 (w/o U6-sgRNA). Cleaves both 20nt and 5'-extended 21nt spacer containing sgRNAs with higher fidelity than HeFSpCas9.
Depositing lab: Ervin Welker. Depositing organization: HUN-REN Research Centre for Natural Sciences. Publication: Blackjack mutations improve the on-target activities of increased fidelity variants of SpCas9 with 5'G-extended sgRNAs. Kulcsar PI, Talas A, Toth E, Nyeste A, Ligeti Z, Welker Z, Welker E. Nat Commun. 2020 Mar 6;11(1):1223. doi: 10.1038/s41467-020-15021-5. PubMed 32144253.
Backbone
  Vector backbone: pX330-like (without U6-sgRNA coding sequence)
  Total vector size (bp): 8056
  Vector type: Mammalian Expression, CRISPR
Growth in bacteria
  Bacterial resistance: Ampicillin, 100 μg/mL
  Growth temperature: 37°C
  Growth strain: NEB Stable
  Copy number: High Copy
Gene/Insert
  Gene/Insert name: B-HeFSpCas9 (alt name: Blackjack-HeFSpCas9)
  Species: S. pyogenes
  Insert size (bp): 4251
  Mutation: N497A; R661A; Q695A; K848A; Q926A; K1003A; R1060A; amino acids 1005-1013 replaced with two glycine
  Promoter: CBh
  Tag / fusion protein: 3xFLAG (N terminal on insert); NLS (N terminal on insert); NLS (C terminal on insert)
  Cloning method: Restriction Enzyme; 5′ cloning site MluI (not destroyed); 3′ cloning site Pfl23II (destroyed during cloning)
  Sequencing primers: 5′ GAACATCGTGATCGAAATG; 3′ TGTCGAAGCCGCCGTAC
Terms and licenses: Academic/Nonprofit Terms; Industry Terms: Not Available to Industry
Depositor comments: pCbh-3xFLAG-NLS-Blackjack-HeFSpCas9-NLS (without U6-sgRNA coding sequence, with silent mutations). Blackjack variants cleave both 20nt and 5'-extended 21nt spacer containing sgRNAs. B-HeFSpCas9 shows higher fidelity and target selectivity than its parental increased fidelity variant, HeFSpCas9. The lack of sgRNA expression cassette allows for easy testing of various SpCas9 variants with the same sgRNA expressed from a separate plasmid (e.g. pmCherry_gRNA, Addgene# #80457). For detailed information and plasmid usage, please see the associated publication.
How to cite: B-HeFSpCas9 was a gift from Ervin Welker (Addgene plasmid # 126766 ; http://n2t.net/addgene:126766 ; RRID:Addgene_126766)
