[The description below was written by a language model from this plasmid's Addgene catalogue record and pLannotate feature annotations shown in this document.]
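Description:
B-HeFSpCas9 is a mammalian expression plasmid of about 8 kb, built on a pX330-like backbone from which the U6-sgRNA cassette has been removed, so it supplies only the nuclease. It is propagated in bacteria as a high-copy plasmid through a ColE1/pUC-type origin and selected with ampicillin via the β-lactamase gene. The backbone also retains a filamentous phage (f1/M13) origin and a single AAV2 inverted terminal repeat downstream of the expression cassette, which is a leftover of the parental vector and not a functional AAV packaging arrangement.

The payload is a human codon-optimised Streptococcus pyogenes Cas9 variant driven by the CBh promoter, annotated here as a CMV enhancer, a chicken β-actin promoter and a hybrid CBA/MVM intron, and terminated by the bovine growth hormone polyadenylation signal. The protein carries an N-terminal 3xFLAG tag and NLS and a C-terminal nucleoplasmin NLS for detection and nuclear import. It carries seven alanine substitutions (N497A, R661A, Q695A, K848A, Q926A, K1003A, R1060A), three of which the annotation attributes to eSpCas9(1.1). It also has the "Blackjack" modification, in which residues 1005–1013 are replaced by two glycines; this probably explains why the automated annotation splits the coding sequence into two Cas9 fragments. Silent mutations are also noted.

According to the record, the Blackjack change lets the enzyme cleave with both 20-nt and 5'-extended 21-nt spacer sgRNAs, with higher fidelity and target selectivity than the parental HeFSpCas9. The guide is supplied from a separate plasmid, which makes it easy to compare Cas9 variants using the same sgRNA. The two sequence records differ slightly in length (8,019 versus 8,056 nt) but show the same architecture.
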