Features (pLannotate 1.2.2; 15 found; start..end, strand, type, name):
     12..297     +  enhancer       CMV enhancer: human cytomegalovirus immediate early enhancer; contains an 18-bp deletion relative to the standard CMV enhancer
    299..576     +  promoter       chicken β-actin promoter: No description available
    577..805     +  intron         hybrid intron: hybrid between chicken β-actin (CBA) and minute virus of mice (MMV) introns (Gray et al., 2011)
    943..3952    +  CDS            eSpCas9(1.1) (fragment): Cas9 endonuclease from the Streptococcus pyogenes Type II CRISPR/Cas system, mutated to improve targeting specificity (Slaymaker et al., 2016) carries the mutations K848A, K1003A, and R1060A
   3957..5022    +  CDS            Cas9(C) (fragment): C-terminal portion of Streptococcus pyogenes Cas9 (Zetsche et al., 2015)
   5023..5070    +  CDS            nucleoplasmin NLS: bipartite nuclear localization signal from nucleoplasmin
   5104..5215    +  polyA_signal   bGH poly(A) signal: bovine growth hormone polyadenylation signal
   5320..5460    +  repeat_region  AAV2 ITR: inverted terminal repeat of adeno-associated virus serotype 2 inverted
   5465..5516    -  misc_feature   bom (fragment): basis of mobility region from pBR322
   5535..5915    +  rep_origin     M13 ori (sequence partly withheld): M13 bacteriophage origin of replication; arrow indicates direction of (+) strand synthesis
   5991..6040    -  misc_feature   bom (fragment): basis of mobility region from pBR322
   6142..6177    -  CDS            rop (fragment): Rop protein, which maintains plasmids at low copy number; rop
   6272..6376    +  promoter       AmpR promoter: bla
   6377..7237    +  CDS            AmpR: β-lactamase; bla; confers resistance to ampicillin, carbenicillin, and related antibiotics
   7408..7996    +  rep_origin     ori: high-copy-number ColE1/pMB1/pBR322/pUC origin of replication
>Addgene plasmid #126766 | B-HeFSpCas9 | depositor full sequence | sequence record 252850 | B-HeFSpCas9 sequence 8056 bps
CTAGAGGTACCCGTTACATAACTTACGGTAAATGGCCCGCCTGGCTGACCGCCCAACGACCCCCGCCCAT
TGACGTCAATAGTAACGCCAATAGGGACTTTCCATTGACGTCAATGGGTGGAGTATTTACGGTAAACTGC
CCACTTGGCAGTACATCAAGTGTATCATATGCCAAGTACGCCCCCTATTGACGTCAATGACGGTAAATGG
CCCGCCTGGCATTGTGCCCAGTACATGACCTTATGGGACTTTCCTACTTGGCAGTACATCTACGTATTAG
TCATCGCTATTACCATGGTCGAGGTGAGCCCCACGTTCTGCTTCACTCTCCCCATCTCCCCCCCCTCCCC
ACCCCCAATTTTGTATTTATTTATTTTTTAATTATTTTGTGCAGCGATGGGGGCGGGGGGGGGGGGGGGG
CGCGCGCCAGGCGGGGCGGGGCGGGGCGAGGGGCGGGGCGGGGCGAGGCGGAGAGGTGCGGCGGCAGCCA
ATCAGAGCGGCGCGCTCCGAAAGTTTCCTTTTATGGCGAGGCGGCGGCGGCGGCGGCCCTATAAAAAGCG
AAGCGCGCGGCGGGCGGGAGTCGCTGCGACGCTGCCTTCGCCCCGTGCCCCGCTCCGCCGCCGCCTCGCG
CCGCCCGCCCCGGCTCTGACTGACCGCGTTACTCCCACAGGTGAGCGGGCGGGACGGCCCTTCTCCTCCG
GGCTGTAATTAGCTGAGCAAGAGGTAAGGGTTTAAGGGATGGTTGGTTGGTGGGGTATTAATGTTTAATT
ACCTGGAGCACCTGCCTGAAATCACTTTTTTTCAGGTTGGACCGGTGCCACCATGGACTATAAGGACCAC
GACGGAGACTACAAGGATCATGATATTGATTACAAAGACGATGACGATAAGATGGCCCCAAAGAAGAAGC
GGAAGGTCGGTATCCACGGAGTCCCAGCAGCCGACAAGAAGTACAGCATCGGCCTGGACATCGGCACCAA
CTCTGTGGGCTGGGCCGTGATCACCGACGAGTACAAGGTGCCCAGCAAGAAATTCAAGGTGCTGGGCAAC
ACCGACCGGCACAGCATCAAGAAGAACCTGATCGGAGCCCTGCTGTTCGACAGCGGCGAAACAGCCGAGG
CCACCCGGCTGAAGAGAACCGCCAGAAGAAGATACACCAGACGGAAGAACCGGATCTGCTATCTGCAAGA
GATCTTCAGCAACGAGATGGCCAAGGTGGACGACAGCTTCTTCCACAGACTGGAAGAGTCCTTCCTGGTG
GAAGAGGATAAGAAGCACGAGCGGCACCCCATCTTCGGCAACATCGTGGACGAGGTGGCCTACCACGAGA
AGTACCCCACCATCTACCACCTGAGAAAGAAACTGGTGGACAGCACCGACAAGGCCGACCTGCGGCTGAT
CTATCTGGCCCTGGCCCACATGATCAAGTTCCGGGGCCACTTCCTGATCGAGGGCGACCTGAACCCCGAC
AACAGCGACGTGGACAAGCTGTTCATCCAGCTGGTGCAGACCTACAACCAGCTGTTCGAGGAAAACCCCA
TCAACGCCAGCGGCGTGGACGCCAAGGCCATCCTGTCTGCCAGACTGAGCAAGAGCAGACGGCTGGAAAA
TCTGATCGCCCAGCTGCCCGGCGAGAAGAAGAATGGCCTGTTCGGAAACCTGATTGCCCTGAGCCTGGGC
CTGACCCCCAACTTCAAGAGCAACTTCGACCTGGCCGAGGATGCCAAACTGCAGCTGAGCAAGGACACCT
ACGACGACGACCTGGACAACCTGCTGGCCCAGATCGGCGACCAGTACGCCGACCTGTTTCTGGCCGCCAA
GAACCTGTCCGACGCCATCCTGCTGAGCGACATCCTGAGAGTGAACACCGAGATCACCAAGGCCCCCCTG
AGCGCCTCTATGATCAAGAGATACGACGAGCACCACCAGGACCTGACCCTGCTGAAAGCTCTCGTGCGGC
AGCAGCTGCCTGAGAAGTACAAAGAGATTTTCTTCGACCAGAGCAAGAACGGCTACGCCGGCTACATTGA
CGGCGGAGCCAGCCAGGAAGAGTTCTACAAGTTCATCAAGCCCATCCTGGAAAAGATGGACGGCACCGAG
GAACTGCTCGTGAAGCTGAACAGAGAGGACCTGCTGCGGAAGCAGCGGACCTTCGACAACGGCAGCATCC
CCCACCAGATCCACCTGGGAGAGCTGCACGCCATTCTGCGGCGGCAGGAAGATTTTTACCCATTCCTGAA
GGACAACCGGGAAAAGATCGAGAAGATCCTGACCTTCCGCATCCCCTACTACGTGGGCCCTCTGGCCAGG
GGAAACAGCAGATTCGCCTGGATGACCAGAAAGAGCGAGGAAACCATCACCCCCTGGAACTTCGAGGAAG
TGGTGGACAAGGGCGCTTCCGCCCAGAGCTTCATCGAGCGGATGACCGCCTTCGATAAGAACCTGCCCAA
CGAGAAGGTGCTGCCCAAGCACAGCCTGCTGTACGAGTACTTCACCGTGTATAACGAGCTGACCAAAGTG
AAATACGTGACCGAGGGAATGAGAAAGCCCGCCTTCCTGAGCGGCGAGCAGAAAAAGGCCATCGTGGACC
TGCTGTTCAAGACCAACCGGAAAGTGACCGTGAAGCAGCTGAAAGAGGACTACTTCAAGAAAATCGAGTG
CTTCGACTCCGTGGAAATCTCCGGCGTGGAAGATCGGTTCAACGCCTCCCTGGGCACATACCACGATCTG
CTGAAAATTATCAAGGACAAGGACTTCCTGGACAATGAGGAAAACGAGGACATTCTGGAAGATATCGTGC
TGACCCTGACACTGTTTGAGGACAGAGAGATGATCGAGGAACGGCTGAAAACCTATGCCCACCTGTTCGA
CGACAAAGTGATGAAGCAGCTGAAGCGGCGGAGATACACCGGCTGGGGCGCGCTGAGCCGGAAGCTGATC
AACGGCATCCGCGACAAGCAGTCCGGCAAGACAATCCTGGATTTCCTGAAGTCCGACGGCTTCGCCAACA
GAAACTTCATGGCGCTGATCCACGACGACAGCCTGACCTTTAAAGAGGACATCCAGAAAGCCCAGGTGTC
CGGCCAGGGCGATAGCCTGCACGAGCACATTGCCAATCTCGCCGGCAGCCCCGCCATTAAGAAGGGCATC
CTCCAGACAGTGAAGGTGGTGGACGAGCTGGTGAAAGTGATGGGCCGGCACAAGCCCGAGAACATCGTGA
TCGAAATGGCCAGAGAGAACCAGACCACCCAGAAGGGACAGAAGAACAGTCGCGAGAGAATGAAGCGGAT
CGAAGAGGGCATCAAAGAGCTGGGCAGCCAGATCCTGAAAGAACACCCCGTGGAAAACACCCAGCTCCAG
AACGAGAAGCTGTACCTGTACTACCTCCAGAATGGGCGGGATATGTACGTGGACCAGGAACTGGACATCA
ACCGGCTGTCCGACTACGATGTGGACCATATCGTGCCTCAGAGCTTTCTGGCGGACGACTCCATCGACAA
CAAGGTGCTGACCAGAAGCGACAAGAACCGGGGCAAGAGCGACAACGTGCCCTCCGAAGAGGTCGTGAAG
AAGATGAAGAACTACTGGCGGCAGCTGCTGAACGCCAAGCTGATTACCCAGAGAAAGTTCGACAATCTGA
CCAAGGCCGAGAGAGGCGGCCTGAGCGAACTGGATAAGGCCGGCTTCATCAAGAGACAGCTGGTGGAAAC
CCGGGCGATCACAAAGCACGTGGCACAGATCCTGGACTCCCGGATGAACACTAAGTACGACGAGAATGAC
AAGCTGATCCGGGAAGTGAAAGTGATCACCCTGAAGTCCAAGCTGGTGTCCGATTTCCGGAAGGATTTCC
AGTTTTACAAAGTGCGCGAGATCAACAACTACCACCACGCCCACGACGCGTACCTGAACGCCGTCGTGGG
AACCGCCCTGATCAAAAAGTACCCTGCGCTGGGTGGCAAGGTGTACGATGTACGGAAGATGATCGCCAAG
AGCGAGCAGGAAATCGGCAAGGCTACCGCCAAGTACTTCTTCTACAGCAACATCATGAACTTTTTCAAGA
CCGAGATTACCCTGGCCAACGGCGAGATCCGGAAGGCGCCTCTGATCGAGACAAACGGCGAAACCGGGGA
GATCGTGTGGGATAAGGGCCGGGATTTTGCCACCGTGCGGAAAGTGCTGAGCATGCCCCAAGTGAATATC
GTGAAAAAGACCGAGGTGCAGACAGGCGGCTTCAGCAAAGAGTCTATCCTGCCCAAGAGGAACAGCGATA
AGCTGATCGCCAGAAAGAAGGACTGGGACCCTAAGAAGTACGGCGGCTTCGACAGCCCCACCGTGGCCTA
TTCTGTGCTGGTGGTGGCCAAAGTGGAAAAGGGCAAGTCCAAGAAACTGAAGAGTGTGAAAGAGCTGCTG
GGGATCACCATCATGGAAAGAAGCAGCTTCGAGAAGAATCCCATCGACTTTCTGGAAGCCAAGGGCTACA
AAGAAGTGAAAAAGGACCTGATCATCAAGCTGCCTAAGTACTCCCTGTTCGAGCTGGAAAACGGCCGGAA
GAGAATGCTGGCCTCTGCCGGCGAACTGCAGAAGGGAAACGAACTGGCCCTGCCCTCCAAATATGTGAAC
TTCCTGTACCTGGCCAGCCACTATGAGAAGCTGAAGGGCTCCCCCGAGGATAATGAGCAGAAACAGCTGT
TTGTGGAACAGCACAAGCACTACCTGGACGAGATCATCGAGCAGATCAGCGAGTTCTCCAAGAGAGTGAT
CCTGGCCGACGCTAATCTGGACAAAGTGCTGTCCGCCTACAACAAGCACCGGGATAAGCCCATCAGAGAG
CAGGCCGAGAATATCATCCACCTGTTTACCCTGACCAATCTGGGAGCCCCTGCCGCCTTCAAGTACTTTG
ACACCACCATCGACCGGAAGAGGTACACCAGCACCAAAGAGGTGCTGGACGCCACCCTGATCCACCAGAG
CATCACCGGCCTGTACGAGACACGGATCGACCTGTCTCAGCTGGGAGGCGACAAAAGGCCGGCGGCCACG
AAAAAGGCCGGCCAGGCAAAAAAGAAAAAGTAAGAATTCCTAGAGCTCGCTGATCAGCCTCGACTGTGCC
TTCTAGTTGCCAGCCATCTGTTGTTTGCCCCTCCCCCGTGCCTTCCTTGACCCTGGAAGGTGCCACTCCC
ACTGTCCTTTCCTAATAAAATGAGGAAATTGCATCGCATTGTCTGAGTAGGTGTCATTCTATTCTGGGGG
GTGGGGTGGGGCAGGACAGCAAGGGGGAGGATTGGGAAGAGAATAGCAGGCATGCTGGGGAGCGGCCGCA
GGAACCCCTAGTGATGGAGTTGGCCACTCCCTCTCTGCGCGCTCGCTCGCTCACTGAGGCCGGGCGACCA
AAGGTCGCCCGACGCCCGGGCTTTGCCCGGGCGGCCTCAGTGAGCGAGCGAGCGCGCAGCTGCCTGCAGG
GGCGCCTGATGCGGTATTTTCTCCTTACGCATCTGTGCGGTATTTCACACCGCATA
[142 nt withheld, positions 5517-5658]
C
[141 nt withheld, positions 5660-5800]
CCTTTGACGTTGGAGTCCACGTTCTTT
[37 nt withheld, positions 5828-5864]
ACCCTATCTCGGGCTATTCTTTTGATTTATAAGGGATTTTGCCGATTTCGGCCTATTGGTTAAAAAATGA
GCTGATTTAACAAAAATTTAACGCGAATTTTAACAAAATATTAACGTTTACAATTTTATGGTGCACTCTC
AGTACAATCTGCTCTGATGCCGCATAGTTAAGCCAGCCCCGACACCCGCCAACACCCGCTGACGCGCCCT
GACGGGCTTGTCTGCTCCCGGCATCCGCTTACAGACAAGCTGTGACCGTCTCCGGGAGCTGCATGTGTCA
GAGGTTTTCACCGTCATCACCGAAACGCGCGAGACGAAAGGGCCTCGTGATACGCCTATTTTTATAGGTT
AATGTCATGATAATAATGGTTTCTTAGACGTCAGGTGGCACTTTTCGGGGAAATGTGCGCGGAACCCCTA
TTTGTTTATTTTTCTAAATACATTCAAATATGTATCCGCTCATGAGACAATAACCCTGATAAATGCTTCA
ATAATATTGAAAAAGGAAGAGTATGAGTATTCAACATTTCCGTGTCGCCCTTATTCCCTTTTTTGCGGCA
TTTTGCCTTCCTGTTTTTGCTCACCCAGAAACGCTGGTGAAAGTAAAAGATGCTGAAGATCAGTTGGGTG
CACGAGTGGGTTACATCGAACTGGATCTCAACAGCGGTAAGATCCTTGAGAGTTTTCGCCCCGAAGAACG
TTTTCCAATGATGAGCACTTTTAAAGTTCTGCTATGTGGCGCGGTATTATCCCGTATTGACGCCGGGCAA
GAGCAACTCGGTCGCCGCATACACTATTCTCAGAATGACTTGGTTGAGTACTCACCAGTCACAGAAAAGC
ATCTTACGGATGGCATGACAGTAAGAGAATTATGCAGTGCTGCCATAACCATGAGTGATAACACTGCGGC
CAACTTACTTCTGACAACGATCGGAGGACCGAAGGAGCTAACCGCTTTTTTGCACAACATGGGGGATCAT
GTAACTCGCCTTGATCGTTGGGAACCGGAGCTGAATGAAGCCATACCAAACGACGAGCGTGACACCACGA
TGCCTGTAGCAATGGCAACAACGTTGCGCAAACTATTAACTGGCGAACTACTTACTCTAGCTTCCCGGCA
ACAATTAATAGACTGGATGGAGGCGGATAAAGTTGCAGGACCACTTCTGCGCTCGGCCCTTCCGGCTGGC
TGGTTTATTGCTGATAAATCTGGAGCCGGTGAGCGTGGAAGCCGCGGTATCATTGCAGCACTGGGGCCAG
ATGGTAAGCCCTCCCGTATCGTAGTTATCTACACGACGGGGAGTCAGGCAACTATGGATGAACGAAATAG
ACAGATCGCTGAGATAGGTGCCTCACTGATTAAGCATTGGTAACTGTCAGACCAAGTTTACTCATATATA
CTTTAGATTGATTTAAAACTTCATTTTTAATTTAAAAGGATCTAGGTGAAGATCCTTTTTGATAATCTCA
TGACCAAAATCCCTTAACGTGAGTTTTCGTTCCACTGAGCGTCAGACCCCGTAGAAAAGATCAAAGGATC
TTCTTGAGATCCTTTTTTTCTGCGCGTAATCTGCTGCTTGCAAACAAAAAAACCACCGCTACCAGCGGTG
GTTTGTTTGCCGGATCAAGAGCTACCAACTCTTTTTCCGAAGGTAACTGGCTTCAGCAGAGCGCAGATAC
CAAATACTGTCCTTCTAGTGTAGCCGTAGTTAGGCCACCACTTCAAGAACTCTGTAGCACCGCCTACATA
CCTCGCTCTGCTAATCCTGTTACCAGTGGCTGCTGCCAGTGGCGATAAGTCGTGTCTTACCGGGTTGGAC
TCAAGACGATAGTTACCGGATAAGGCGCAGCGGTCGGGCTGAACGGGGGGTTCGTGCACACAGCCCAGCT
TGGAGCGAACGACCTACACCGAACTGAGATACCTACAGCGTGAGCTATGAGAAAGCGCCACGCTTCCCGA
AGGGAGAAAGGCGGACAGGTATCCGGTAAGCGGCAGGGTCGGAACAGGAGAGCGCACGAGGGAGCTTCCA
GGGGGAAACGCCTGGTATCTTTATAGTCCTGTCGGGTTTCGCCACCTCTGACTTGAGCGTCGATTTTTGT
GATGCTCGTCAGGGGGGCGGAGCCTATGGAAAAACGCCAGCAACGCGGCCTTTTTACGGTTCCTGGCCTT
TTGCTGGCCTTTTGCTCACATG
