Features (pLannotate 1.2.2; 16 found; start..end, strand, type, name):
      1..126     +  promoter       chicken β-actin promoter (fragment): contains a 21-bp deletion relative to the standard chicken β-actin promoter
    127..354     +  intron         hybrid intron: hybrid between chicken β-actin (CBA) and minute virus of mice (MMV) introns (Gray et al., 2011)
    492..3501    +  CDS            eSpCas9(1.1) (fragment): Cas9 endonuclease from the Streptococcus pyogenes Type II CRISPR/Cas system, mutated to improve targeting specificity (Slaymaker et al., 2016) carries the mutations K848A, K1003A, and R1060A
   3506..4571    +  CDS            Cas9(C) (fragment): C-terminal portion of Streptococcus pyogenes Cas9 (Zetsche et al., 2015)
   4572..4619    +  CDS            nucleoplasmin NLS: bipartite nuclear localization signal from nucleoplasmin
   4653..4764    +  polyA_signal   bGH poly(A) signal: bovine growth hormone polyadenylation signal
   4869..5009    +  repeat_region  AAV2 ITR: inverted terminal repeat of adeno-associated virus serotype 2 inverted
   5014..5065    -  misc_feature   bom (fragment): basis of mobility region from pBR322
   5084..5539    +  rep_origin     f1 ori (sequence partly withheld): f1 bacteriophage origin of replication; arrow indicates direction of (+) strand synthesis
   5540..5589    -  misc_feature   bom (fragment): basis of mobility region from pBR322
   5691..5726    -  CDS            rop (fragment): Rop protein, which maintains plasmids at low copy number; rop
   5821..5925    +  promoter       AmpR promoter: bla
   5926..6786    +  CDS            AmpR: β-lactamase; bla; confers resistance to ampicillin, carbenicillin, and related antibiotics
   6957..7545    +  rep_origin     ori: high-copy-number ColE1/pMB1/pBR322/pUC origin of replication
   7617..7902    +  enhancer       CMV enhancer: human cytomegalovirus immediate early enhancer; contains an 18-bp deletion relative to the standard CMV enhancer
   7904..8019    +  promoter       chicken β-actin promoter (fragment): contains a 21-bp deletion relative to the standard chicken β-actin promoter
>Addgene plasmid #126766 | B-HeFSpCas9 | addgene full sequence | sequence record 259607 | Addgene  NGS Result
GGGCGGGGCGGGGCGAGGCGGAGAGGTGCGGCGGCAGCCAATCAGAGCGGCGCGCTCCGAAAGTTTCCTT
TTATGGCGAGGCGGCGGCGGCGGCGGCCCTATAAAAAGCGAAGCGCGCGGCGGGCGGGAGTCGCTGCGCG
CTGCCTTCGCCCCGTGCCCCGCTCCGCCGCCGCCTCGCGCCGCCCGCCCCGGCTCTGACTGACCGCGTTA
CTCCCACAGGTGAGCGGGCGGGACGGCCCTTCTCCTCCGGGCTGTAATTAGCTGAGCAAGAGGTAAGGGT
TTAAGGGATGGTTGGTTGGTGGGGTATTAATGTTTAATTACCTGGAGCACCTGCCTGAAATCACTTTTTT
TCAGGTTGGACCGGTGCCACCATGGACTATAAGGACCACGACGGAGACTACAAGGATCATGATATTGATT
ACAAAGACGATGACGATAAGATGGCCCCAAAGAAGAAGCGGAAGGTCGGTATCCACGGAGTCCCAGCAGC
CGACAAGAAGTACAGCATCGGCCTGGACATCGGCACCAACTCTGTGGGCTGGGCCGTGATCACCGACGAG
TACAAGGTGCCCAGCAAGAAATTCAAGGTGCTGGGCAACACCGACCGGCACAGCATCAAGAAGAACCTGA
TCGGAGCCCTGCTGTTCGACAGCGGCGAAACAGCCGAGGCCACCCGGCTGAAGAGAACCGCCAGAAGAAG
ATACACCAGACGGAAGAACCGGATCTGCTATCTGCAAGAGATCTTCAGCAACGAGATGGCCAAGGTGGAC
GACAGCTTCTTCCACAGACTGGAAGAGTCCTTCCTGGTGGAAGAGGATAAGAAGCACGAGCGGCACCCCA
TCTTCGGCAACATCGTGGACGAGGTGGCCTACCACGAGAAGTACCCCACCATCTACCACCTGAGAAAGAA
ACTGGTGGACAGCACCGACAAGGCCGACCTGCGGCTGATCTATCTGGCCCTGGCCCACATGATCAAGTTC
CGGGGCCACTTCCTGATCGAGGGCGACCTGAACCCCGACAACAGCGACGTGGACAAGCTGTTCATCCAGC
TGGTGCAGACCTACAACCAGCTGTTCGAGGAAAACCCCATCAACGCCAGCGGCGTGGACGCCAAGGCCAT
CCTGTCTGCCAGACTGAGCAAGAGCAGACGGCTGGAAAATCTGATCGCCCAGCTGCCCGGCGAGAAGAAG
AATGGCCTGTTCGGAAACCTGATTGCCCTGAGCCTGGGCCTGACCCCCAACTTCAAGAGCAACTTCGACC
TGGCCGAGGATGCCAAACTGCAGCTGAGCAAGGACACCTACGACGACGACCTGGACAACCTGCTGGCCCA
GATCGGCGACCAGTACGCCGACCTGTTTCTGGCCGCCAAGAACCTGTCCGACGCCATCCTGCTGAGCGAC
ATCCTGAGAGTGAACACCGAGATCACCAAGGCCCCCCTGAGCGCCTCTATGATCAAGAGATACGACGAGC
ACCACCAGGACCTGACCCTGCTGAAAGCTCTCGTGCGGCAGCAGCTGCCTGAGAAGTACAAAGAGATTTT
CTTCGACCAGAGCAAGAACGGCTACGCCGGCTACATTGACGGCGGAGCCAGCCAGGAAGAGTTCTACAAG
TTCATCAAGCCCATCCTGGAAAAGATGGACGGCACCGAGGAACTGCTCGTGAAGCTGAACAGAGAGGACC
TGCTGCGGAAGCAGCGGACCTTCGACAACGGCAGCATCCCCCACCAGATCCACCTGGGAGAGCTGCACGC
CATTCTGCGGCGGCAGGAAGATTTTTACCCATTCCTGAAGGACAACCGGGAAAAGATCGAGAAGATCCTG
ACCTTCCGCATCCCCTACTACGTGGGCCCTCTGGCCAGGGGAAACAGCAGATTCGCCTGGATGACCAGAA
AGAGCGAGGAAACCATCACCCCCTGGAACTTCGAGGAAGTGGTGGACAAGGGCGCTTCCGCCCAGAGCTT
CATCGAGCGGATGACCGCCTTCGATAAGAACCTGCCCAACGAGAAGGTGCTGCCCAAGCACAGCCTGCTG
TACGAGTACTTCACCGTGTATAACGAGCTGACCAAAGTGAAATACGTGACCGAGGGAATGAGAAAGCCCG
CCTTCCTGAGCGGCGAGCAGAAAAAGGCCATCGTGGACCTGCTGTTCAAGACCAACCGGAAAGTGACCGT
GAAGCAGCTGAAAGAGGACTACTTCAAGAAAATCGAGTGCTTCGACTCCGTGGAAATCTCCGGCGTGGAA
GATCGGTTCAACGCCTCCCTGGGCACATACCACGATCTGCTGAAAATTATCAAGGACAAGGACTTCCTGG
ACAATGAGGAAAACGAGGACATTCTGGAAGATATCGTGCTGACCCTGACACTGTTTGAGGACAGAGAGAT
GATCGAGGAACGGCTGAAAACCTATGCCCACCTGTTCGACGACAAAGTGATGAAGCAGCTGAAGCGGCGG
AGATACACCGGCTGGGGCGCGCTGAGCCGGAAGCTGATCAACGGCATCCGCGACAAGCAGTCCGGCAAGA
CAATCCTGGATTTCCTGAAGTCCGACGGCTTCGCCAACAGAAACTTCATGGCGCTGATCCACGACGACAG
CCTGACCTTTAAAGAGGACATCCAGAAAGCCCAGGTGTCCGGCCAGGGCGATAGCCTGCACGAGCACATT
GCCAATCTCGCCGGCAGCCCCGCCATTAAGAAGGGCATCCTCCAGACAGTGAAGGTGGTGGACGAGCTGG
TGAAAGTGATGGGCCGGCACAAGCCCGAGAACATCGTGATCGAAATGGCCAGAGAGAACCAGACCACCCA
GAAGGGACAGAAGAACAGTCGCGAGAGAATGAAGCGGATCGAAGAGGGCATCAAAGAGCTGGGCAGCCAG
ATCCTGAAAGAACACCCCGTGGAAAACACCCAGCTCCAGAACGAGAAGCTGTACCTGTACTACCTCCAGA
ATGGGCGGGATATGTACGTGGACCAGGAACTGGACATCAACCGGCTGTCCGACTACGATGTGGACCATAT
CGTGCCTCAGAGCTTTCTGGCGGACGACTCCATCGACAACAAGGTGCTGACCAGAAGCGACAAGAACCGG
GGCAAGAGCGACAACGTGCCCTCCGAAGAGGTCGTGAAGAAGATGAAGAACTACTGGCGGCAGCTGCTGA
ACGCCAAGCTGATTACCCAGAGAAAGTTCGACAATCTGACCAAGGCCGAGAGAGGCGGCCTGAGCGAACT
GGATAAGGCCGGCTTCATCAAGAGACAGCTGGTGGAAACCCGGGCGATCACAAAGCACGTGGCACAGATC
CTGGACTCCCGGATGAACACTAAGTACGACGAGAATGACAAGCTGATCCGGGAAGTGAAAGTGATCACCC
TGAAGTCCAAGCTGGTGTCCGATTTCCGGAAGGATTTCCAGTTTTACAAAGTGCGCGAGATCAACAACTA
CCACCACGCCCACGACGCGTACCTGAACGCCGTCGTGGGAACCGCCCTGATCAAAAAGTACCCTGCGCTG
GGTGGCAAGGTGTACGATGTACGGAAGATGATCGCCAAGAGCGAGCAGGAAATCGGCAAGGCTACCGCCA
AGTACTTCTTCTACAGCAACATCATGAACTTTTTCAAGACCGAGATTACCCTGGCCAACGGCGAGATCCG
GAAGGCGCCTCTGATCGAGACAAACGGCGAAACCGGGGAGATCGTGTGGGATAAGGGCCGGGATTTTGCC
ACCGTGCGGAAAGTGCTGAGCATGCCCCAAGTGAATATCGTGAAAAAGACCGAGGTGCAGACAGGCGGCT
TCAGCAAAGAGTCTATCCTGCCCAAGAGGAACAGCGATAAGCTGATCGCCAGAAAGAAGGACTGGGACCC
TAAGAAGTACGGCGGCTTCGACAGCCCCACCGTGGCCTATTCTGTGCTGGTGGTGGCCAAAGTGGAAAAG
GGCAAGTCCAAGAAACTGAAGAGTGTGAAAGAGCTGCTGGGGATCACCATCATGGAAAGAAGCAGCTTCG
AGAAGAATCCCATCGACTTTCTGGAAGCCAAGGGCTACAAAGAAGTGAAAAAGGACCTGATCATCAAGCT
GCCTAAGTACTCCCTGTTCGAGCTGGAAAACGGCCGGAAGAGAATGCTGGCCTCTGCCGGCGAACTGCAG
AAGGGAAACGAACTGGCCCTGCCCTCCAAATATGTGAACTTCCTGTACCTGGCCAGCCACTATGAGAAGC
TGAAGGGCTCCCCCGAGGATAATGAGCAGAAACAGCTGTTTGTGGAACAGCACAAGCACTACCTGGACGA
GATCATCGAGCAGATCAGCGAGTTCTCCAAGAGAGTGATCCTGGCCGACGCTAATCTGGACAAAGTGCTG
TCCGCCTACAACAAGCACCGGGATAAGCCCATCAGAGAGCAGGCCGAGAATATCATCCACCTGTTTACCC
TGACCAATCTGGGAGCCCCTGCCGCCTTCAAGTACTTTGACACCACCATCGACCGGAAGAGGTACACCAG
CACCAAAGAGGTGCTGGACGCCACCCTGATCCACCAGAGCATCACCGGCCTGTACGAGACACGGATCGAC
CTGTCTCAGCTGGGAGGCGACAAAAGGCCGGCGGCCACGAAAAAGGCCGGCCAGGCAAAAAAGAAAAAGT
AAGAATTCCTAGAGCTCGCTGATCAGCCTCGACTGTGCCTTCTAGTTGCCAGCCATCTGTTGTTTGCCCC
TCCCCCGTGCCTTCCTTGACCCTGGAAGGTGCCACTCCCACTGTCCTTTCCTAATAAAATGAGGAAATTG
CATCGCATTGTCTGAGTAGGTGTCATTCTATTCTGGGGGGTGGGGTGGGGCAGGACAGCAAGGGGGAGGA
TTGGGAAGAGAATAGCAGGCATGCTGGGGAGCGGCCGCAGGAACCCCTAGTGATGGAGTTGGCCACTCCC
TCTCTGCGCGCTCGCTCGCTCACTGAGGCCGGGCGACCAAAGGTCGCCCGACGCCCGGGCTTTGCCCGGG
CGGCCTCAGTGAGCGAGCGAGCGCGCAGCTGCCTGCAGGGGCGCCTGATGCGGTATTTTCTCCTTACGCA
TCTGTGCGGTATTTCACACCGCATA
[95 nt withheld, positions 5066-5160]
T
[46 nt withheld, positions 5162-5207]
C
[141 nt withheld, positions 5209-5349]
CCTTTGACGTTGGAGTCCACGTTCTTT
[37 nt withheld, positions 5377-5413]
ACTCTATCTCGGGCTATTCTTTTGATTTATAAGGGATTTTGCCGATTTCGGTCTATTGGTTAAAAAATGA
GCTGATTTAACAAAAATTTAACGCGAATTTTAACAAAATATTAACGTTTACAATTTTATGGTGCACTCTC
AGTACAATCTGCTCTGATGCCGCATAGTTAAGCCAGCCCCGACACCCGCCAACACCCGCTGACGCGCCCT
GACGGGCTTGTCTGCTCCCGGCATCCGCTTACAGACAAGCTGTGACCGTCTCCGGGAGCTGCATGTGTCA
GAGGTTTTCACCGTCATCACCGAAACGCGCGAGACGAAAGGGCCTCGTGATACGCCTATTTTTATAGGTT
AATGTCATGATAATAATGGTTTCTTAGACGTCAGGTGGCACTTTTCGGGGAAATGTGCGCGGAACCCCTA
TTTGTTTATTTTTCTAAATACATTCAAATATGTATCCGCTCATGAGACAATAACCCTGATAAATGCTTCA
ATAATATTGAAAAAGGAAGAGTATGAGTATTCAACATTTCCGTGTCGCCCTTATTCCCTTTTTTGCGGCA
TTTTGCCTTCCTGTTTTTGCTCACCCAGAAACGCTGGTGAAAGTAAAAGATGCTGAAGATCAGTTGGGTG
CACGAGTGGGTTACATCGAACTGGATCTCAACAGCGGTAAGATCCTTGAGAGTTTTCGCCCCGAAGAACG
TTTTCCAATGATGAGCACTTTTAAAGTTCTGCTATGTGGCGCGGTATTATCCCGTATTGACGCCGGGCAA
GAGCAACTCGGTCGCCGCATACACTATTCTCAGAATGACTTGGTTGAGTACTCACCAGTCACAGAAAAGC
ATCTTACGGATGGCATGACAGTAAGAGAATTATGCAGTGCTGCCATAACCATGAGTGATAACACTGCGGC
CAACTTACTTCTGACAACGATCGGAGGACCGAAGGAGCTAACCGCTTTTTTGCACAACATGGGGGATCAT
GTAACTCGCCTTGATCGTTGGGAACCGGAGCTGAATGAAGCCATACCAAACGACGAGCGTGACACCACGA
TGCCTGTAGCAATGGCAACAACGTTGCGCAAACTATTAACTGGCGAACTACTTACTCTAGCTTCCCGGCA
ACAATTAATAGACTGGATGGAGGCGGATAAAGTTGCAGGACCACTTCTGCGCTCGGCCCTTCCGGCTGGC
TGGTTTATTGCTGATAAATCTGGAGCCGGTGAGCGTGGAAGCCGCGGTATCATTGCAGCACTGGGGCCAG
ATGGTAAGCCCTCCCGTATCGTAGTTATCTACACGACGGGGAGTCAGGCAACTATGGATGAACGAAATAG
ACAGATCGCTGAGATAGGTGCCTCACTGATTAAGCATTGGTAACTGTCAGACCAAGTTTACTCATATATA
CTTTAGATTGATTTAAAACTTCATTTTTAATTTAAAAGGATCTAGGTGAAGATCCTTTTTGATAATCTCA
TGACCAAAATCCCTTAACGTGAGTTTTCGTTCCACTGAGCGTCAGACCCCGTAGAAAAGATCAAAGGATC
TTCTTGAGATCCTTTTTTTCTGCGCGTAATCTGCTGCTTGCAAACAAAAAAACCACCGCTACCAGCGGTG
GTTTGTTTGCCGGATCAAGAGCTACCAACTCTTTTTCCGAAGGTAACTGGCTTCAGCAGAGCGCAGATAC
CAAATACTGTTCTTCTAGTGTAGCCGTAGTTAGGCCACCACTTCAAGAACTCTGTAGCACCGCCTACATA
CCTCGCTCTGCTAATCCTGTTACCAGTGGCTGCTGCCAGTGGCGATAAGTCGTGTCTTACCGGGTTGGAC
TCAAGACGATAGTTACCGGATAAGGCGCAGCGGTCGGGCTGAACGGGGGGTTCGTGCACACAGCCCAGCT
TGGAGCGAACGACCTACACCGAACTGAGATACCTACAGCGTGAGCTATGAGAAAGCGCCACGCTTCCCGA
AGGGAGAAAGGCGGACAGGTATCCGGTAAGCGGCAGGGTCGGAACAGGAGAGCGCACGAGGGAGCTTCCA
GGGGGAAACGCCTGGTATCTTTATAGTCCTGTCGGGTTTCGCCACCTCTGACTTGAGCGTCGATTTTTGT
GATGCTCGTCAGGGGGGCGGAGCCTATGGAAAAACGCCAGCAACGCGGCCTTTTTACGGTTCCTGGCCTT
TTGCTGGCCTTTTGCTCACATGCTAGAGGTACCCGTTACATAACTTACGGTAAATGGCCCGCCTGGCTGA
CCGCCCAACGACCCCCGCCCATTGACGTCAATAGTAACGCCAATAGGGACTTTCCATTGACGTCAATGGG
TGGAGTATTTACGGTAAACTGCCCACTTGGCAGTACATCAAGTGTATCATATGCCAAGTACGCCCCCTAT
TGACGTCAATGACGGTAAATGGCCCGCCTGGCATTGTGCCCAGTACATGACCTTATGGGACTTTCCTACT
TGGCAGTACATCTACGTATTAGTCATCGCTATTACCATGGTCGAGGTGAGCCCCACGTTCTGCTTCACTC
TCCCCATCTCCCCCCCCTCCCCACCCCCAATTTTGTATTTATTTATTTTTTAATTATTTTGTGCAGCGAT
GGGGGCGGGGGGGGGG
